Addgene plasmid #107982: pCR3.1-OPNc
Purpose: expression of OPN splice variant c
Depositing lab: Georg Weber. Depositing organization: University of Cincinnati. Publication: An osteopontin splice variant induces anchorage independence in human breast cancer cells. He B, Mirza M, Weber GF. Oncogene. 2006 Apr 6;25(15):2192-202. doi: 10.1038/sj.onc.1209248. PubMed 16288209.
Backbone
  Vector backbone: pCR3.1
  Vector type: Mammalian Expression
Growth in bacteria
  Bacterial resistance: Ampicillin, 100 μg/mL
  Growth temperature: 37°C
  Growth strain: DH5alpha
  Copy number: High Copy
Gene/Insert
  Gene/Insert name: osteopontin splice variant c
  Species: H. sapiens (human)
  Mutation: splice variant
  Entrez Gene: SPP1 (a.k.a. BNSP, BSPI, ETA-1, OPN)
  Cloning method: Restriction Enzyme; 5′ cloning site Unknown (unknown if destroyed); 3′ cloning site Unknown (unknown if destroyed)
Terms and licenses: Academic/Nonprofit Terms; Industry Terms: Not Available to Industry
How to cite: pCR3.1-OPNc was a gift from Georg Weber (Addgene plasmid # 107982 ; http://n2t.net/addgene:107982 ; RRID:Addgene_107982)
