[The description below was written by a language model from this plasmid's Addgene catalogue record and pLannotate feature annotations shown in this document.]
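Description:
pCR3.1-OPNc is a mammalian expression plasmid built on the pCR3.1 backbone that carries the human osteopontin (SPP1/OPN) splice variant c. The full sequenced record is about 6.1 kb. In bacteria it is maintained at high copy through a ColE1/pUC-type origin and selected with ampicillin via the β-lactamase (AmpR) gene and its own promoter. An f1 phage origin is also present, which in principle allows single-stranded DNA production.

The insert is annotated as a partial match to the SPP1 coding sequence, which is consistent with a splice isoform lacking part of the full-length reference protein. The record does not specify which exon is missing, and the cloning sites are listed as unknown. The insert lies downstream of the human cytomegalovirus immediate-early enhancer and promoter, which drive strong constitutive transcription in mammalian cells, and is followed by the bovine growth hormone polyadenylation signal. A T7 promoter between the CMV promoter and the insert could be used for in vitro transcription or as a sequencing primer site. No epitope tag or reporter is annotated.

A second cassette on the opposite strand places the Tn5 NeoR/KanR gene under the SV40 enhancer/early promoter, terminated by an HSV thymidine kinase poly(A) signal. This allows G418 selection of stably transfected mammalian cells. Several short annotations (HIV-1 LTR, ble, and extra SV40, bGH and AmpR promoter fragments) appear to be backbone remnants or incidental matches rather than functional elements. The stated purpose is expression of OPN splice variant c, and the associated publication concerns an osteopontin splice variant inducing anchorage independence in human breast cancer cells.
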