Features (pLannotate 1.2.2; 17 found; start..end, strand, type, name):
     10..389     +  enhancer       CMV enhancer: human cytomegalovirus immediate early enhancer
    390..593     +  promoter       CMV promoter: human cytomegalovirus (CMV) immediate early promoter
    589..622     +  LTR            5' LTR (truncated) (fragment): truncated 5' long terminal repeat (LTR) from HIV-1
    638..656     +  promoter       T7 promoter: promoter for bacteriophage T7 RNA polymerase
    775..1635    +  CDS            SPP1 (fragment): OSTP_HUMAN - Also known as BNSP, OPN. Experimental evidence at protein level: Swiss-Prot protein existence level 1. Acts as a cytokine involved in enhancing production of interferon-gamma and interleukin-12 and reducing production of interleukin-10 and is essential in the pathway that leads to type I immunity. From Homo sapiens (Human).
   1826..2050    +  polyA_signal   bGH poly(A) signal: bovine growth hormone polyadenylation signal
   2054..2072    +  promoter       SV40 promoter (fragment): SV40 enhancer and early promoter
   2182..2770    -  rep_origin     ori: high-copy-number ColE1/pMB1/pBR322/pUC origin of replication
   2992..3008    +  polyA_signal   bGH poly(A) signal (fragment): bovine growth hormone polyadenylation signal
   3099..3146    -  polyA_signal   HSV TK poly(A) signal: herpes simplex virus thymidine kinase polyadenylation signal (Cole and Stacy, 1985)
   3205..3357    -  CDS            ble (fragment): BLE_KLEPN - Experimental evidence at protein level: Swiss-Prot protein existence level 1. Binding protein with a strong affinity to the bleomycin family of antibiotics. Binds to CL990; an antimitotic-antibiotic compound. From Klebsiella pneumoniae.
   3378..4172    -  CDS            NeoR/KanR: aminoglycoside phosphotransferase from Tn5; aph(3')-II (or nptII); confers resistance to neomycin, kanamycin, and G418 (Geneticin®)
   4207..4564    -  promoter       SV40 promoter: SV40 enhancer and early promoter
   4566..4583    -  promoter       AmpR promoter (fragment): bla
   4624..5484    -  CDS            AmpR: β-lactamase; bla; confers resistance to ampicillin, carbenicillin, and related antibiotics
   5485..5589    -  promoter       AmpR promoter: bla
   5616..6044    +  rep_origin     f1 ori (sequence partly withheld): f1 bacteriophage origin of replication; arrow indicates direction of (+) strand synthesis
>Addgene plasmid #107982 | pCR3.1-OPNc | addgene full sequence | sequence record 210734 | Addgene NGS Result
GCGCGCGTTGACATTGATTATTGACTAGTTATTAATAGTAATCAATTACGGGGTCATTAGTTCATAGCCC
ATATATGGAGTTCCGCGTTACATAACTTACGGTAAATGGCCCGCCTGGCTGACCGCCCAACGACCCCCGC
CCATTGACGTCAATAATGACGTATGTTCCCATAGTAACGCCAATAGGGACTTTCCATTGACGTCAATGGG
TGGAGTATTTACGGTAAACTGCCCACTTGGCAGTACATCAAGTGTATCATATGCCAAGTACGCCCCCTAT
TGACGTCAATGACGGTAAATGGCCCGCCTGGCATTATGCCCAGTACATGACCTTATGGGACTTTCCTACT
TGGCAGTACATCTACGTATTAGTCATCGCTATTACCATGGTGATGCGGTTTTGGCAGTACATCAATGGGC
GTGGATAGCGGTTTGACTCACGGGGATTTCCAAGTCTCCACCCCATTGACGTCAATGGGAGTTTGTTTTG
GCACCAAAATCAACGGGACTTTCCAAAATGTCGTAACAACTCCGCCCCATTGACGCAAATGGGCGGTAGG
CGTGTACGGTGGGAGGTCTATATAAGCAGAGCTCTCTGGCTAACTAGAGAACCCACTGCTTACTGGCTTA
TCGAAATTAATACGACTCACTATAGGGAGACCCAAGCTGGCTAGCGTTTAAACTTAAGCTTGGTACCGAG
CTCGGATCCACTAGTAACGGCCGCCAGTGTGCTGGAATTCGGCTTCAAACGCCGACCAAGGAAAACTCAC
TACCATGAGAATTGCAGTGATTTGCTTTTGCCTCCTAGGCATCACCTGTGCCATACCAGTTAAACAGGCT
GATTCTGGAAGTTCTGAGGAAAAGCAGAATGCTGTGTCCTCTGAAGAAACCAATGACTTTAAACAAGAGA
CCCTTCCAAGTAAGTCCAACGAAAGCCATGACCACATGGATGATATGGATGATGAAGATGATGACGACCA
TGTGGACAGCCAGGACTCCATTGACTCGAACGACTCTGATGATGTAGATGACACTGATGATTCTCACCAG
TCTGATGAGTCTCACCATTCTGATGAATCTGATGAACTGGTCACTGATTTTCCCACGGACCTGCCAGCAA
CCGAAGTTTTCACTCCAGTTGTCCCCACAGTAGACACATATGATGGCCGAGGTGATAGTGTGGTTTATGG
ACTGAGGTCAAAATCTAAGAAGTTTCGCAGACCTGACATCCAGTACCCTGATGCTACAGACGAGGACATC
ACCTCACACATGGAAAGCGAGGAGTTGAATGGTGCATACAAGGCCATCCCCGTTGCCCAGGACCTGAACG
CGCCTTCTGATTGGGACAGCCGTGGGAAGGACAGTTATGAAACGAGTCAGCTGGATGACCAGAGTGCTGA
AACCCACAGCCACAAGCAGTCCAGATTATATAAGCGGAAAGCTAATGATGAGAGCAATGAGCATTCCGAT
GTGATTGATAGTCAGGAACTTTCCAAAGTCAGCCGTGAATTCCACAGCCATGAATTTCACAGCCATGAAG
ATATGCTGGTTGTAGACCCCAAAAGTAAGGAAGAAGATAAACACCTGAAATTTCGTATTTCTCATGAATT
AGATAGTGCATCTTCTGAGGTCAATTAAAAGGAGAAAAAATACAATTTCTCACTTTGCATTTAGTCAAAA
GAAAAAATGCTTTATAGCAAAATGAAAGAGAACATGAAATGCTTCTTTCTCAGTTTATTGGTTGAAGCCG
AATTCTGCAGATATCCATCACACTGGCGGCCGCTCGAGTCTAGAGGGCCCGTTTAAACCCGCTGATCAGC
CTCGACTGTGCCTTCTAGTTGCCAGCCATCTGTTGTTTGCCCCTCCCCCGTGCCTTCCTTGACCCTGGAA
GGTGCCACTCCCACTGTCCTTTCCTAATAAAATGAGGAAATTGCATCGCATTGTCTGAGTAGGTGTCATT
CTATTCTGGGGGGTGGGGTGGGGCAGGACAGCAAGGGGGAGGATTGGGAAGACAATAGCAGGCATGCTGG
GGATGCGGTGGGCTCTATGGCTTCTGAGGCGGAAAGAACCAGTGGCGGTAATACGGTTATCCACAGAATC
AGGGGATAACGCAGGAAAGAACATGTGAGCAAAAGGCCAGCAAAAGGCCAGGAACCGTAAAAAGGCCGCG
TTGCTGGCGTTTTTCCATAGGCTCCGCCCCCCTGACGAGCATCACAAAAATCGACGCTCAAGTCAGAGGT
GGCGAAACCCGACAGGACTATAAAGATACCAGGCGTTTCCCCCTGGAAGCTCCCTCGTGCGCTCTCCTGT
TCCGACCCTGCCGCTTACCGGATACCTGTCCGCCTTTCTCCCTTCGGGAAGCGTGGCGCTTTCTCATAGC
TCACGCTGTAGGTATCTCAGTTCGGTGTAGGTCGTTCGCTCCAAGCTGGGCTGTGTGCACGAACCCCCCG
TTCAGCCCGACCGCTGCGCCTTATCCGGTAACTATCGTCTTGAGTCCAACCCGGTAAGACACGACTTATC
GCCACTGGCAGCAGCCACTGGTAACAGGATTAGCAGAGCGAGGTATGTAGGCGGTGCTACAGAGTTCTTG
AAGTGGTGGCCTAACTACGGCTACACTAGAAGAACAGTATTTGGTATCTGCGCTCTGCTGAAGCCAGTTA
CCTTCGGAAAAAGAGTTGGTAGCTCTTGATCCGGCAAACAAACCACCGCTGGTAGCGGTGGTTTTTTTGT
TTGCAAGCAGCAGATTACGCGCAGAAAAAAAGGATCTCAAGAAGATCCTTTGATCTTTTCTACGGGGTCT
GACGCTCAGTGGAACGAAAACTCACGTTAAGGGATTTTGGTCATGAGATTATCAAAAAGGATCTTCACCT
AGATCCTTTTAAATTAAAAATGAAGTTTTAAATCAATCTAAAGTATATATGAGTAACCTGAGGCTATGGC
AGGGCCTGCCGCCCCGACGTTGGCTGCGAGCCCTGGGCCTTCACCCGAACTTGGGGGGTGGGGTGGGGAA
AAGGAAGAAACGCGGGCGTATTGGCCCCAATGGGGTCTCGGTGGGGTATCGACAGAGTGCCAGCCCTGGG
ACCGAACCCCGCGTTTATGAACAAACGACCCAACACCGTGCGTTTTATTCTGTCTTTTTATTGCCGTCAT
AGCGCGGGTTCCTTCCGGTATTGTCTCCTTCCGTGTTTCAGTTAGCCTCCCCCTAGGGTGGGCGAAGAAC
TCCAGCATGAGATCCCCGCGCTGGAGGATCATCCAGCCGGCGTCCCGGAAAACGATTCCGAAGCCCAACC
TTTCATAGAAGGCGGCGGTGGAATCGAAATCTCGTGATGGCAGGTTGGGCGTCGCTTGGTCGGTCATTTC
GAACCCCAGAGTCCCGCTCAGAAGAACTCGTCAAGAAGGCGATAGAAGGCGATGCGCTGCGAATCGGGAG
CGGCGATACCGTAAAGCACGAGGAAGCGGTCAGCCCATTCGCCGCCAAGCTCTTCAGCAATATCACGGGT
AGCCAACGCTATGTCCTGATAGCGGTCCGCCACACCCAGCCGGCCACAGTCGATGAATCCAGAAAAGCGG
CCATTTTCCACCATGATATTCGGCAAGCAGGCATCGCCATGGGTCACGACGAGATCCTCGCCGTCGGGCA
TGCTCGCCTTGAGCCTGGCGAACAGTTCGGCTGGCGCGAGCCCCTGATGCTCTTCGTCCAGATCATCCTG
ATCGACAAGACCGGCTTCCATCCGAGTACGTGCTCGCTCGATGCGATGTTTCGCTTGGTGGTCGAATGGG
CAGGTAGCCGGATCAAGCGTATGCAGCCGCCGCATTGCATCAGCCATGATGGATACTTTCTCGGCAGGAG
CAAGGTGAGATGACAGGAGATCCTGCCCCGGCACTTCGCCCAATAGCAGCCAGTCCCTTCCCGCTTCAGT
GACAACGTCGAGCACAGCTGCGCAAGGAACGCCCGTCGTGGCCAGCCACGATAGCCGCGCTGCCTCGTCT
TGCAGTTCATTCAGGGCACCGGACAGGTCGGTCTTGACAAAAAGAACCGGGCGCCCCTGCGCTGACAGCC
GGAACACGGCGGCATCAGAGCAGCCGATTGTCTGTTGTGCCCAGTCATAGCCGAATAGCCTCTCCACCCA
AGCGGCCGGAGAACCTGCGTGCAATCCATCTTGTTCAATCATGCGAAACGATCCTCATCCTGTCTCTTGA
TCGATCTTTGCAAAAGCCTAGGCCTCCAAAAAAGCCTCCTCACTACTTCTGGAATAGCTCAGAGGCCGAG
GCGGCCTCGGCCTCTGCATAAATAAAAAAAATTAGTCAGCCATGGGGCGGAGAATGGGCGGAACTGGGCG
GAGTTAGGGGCGGGATGGGCGGAGTTAGGGGCGGGACTATGGTTGCTGACTAATTGAGATGCATGCTTTG
CATACTTCTGCCTGCTGGGGAGCCTGGGGACTTTCCACACCTGGTTGCTGACTAATTGAGATGCATGCTT
TGCATACTTCTGCCTGCTGGGGAGCCTGGGGACTTTCCACACCCTAACTGACACACATTCCACAGCTGGT
TCTTTCCGCCTCAGGACTCTTCCTTTTTCAATAAATCAATCTAAAGTATATATGAGTAAACTTGGTCTGA
CAGTTACCAATGCTTAATCAGTGAGGCACCTATCTCAGCGATCTGTCTATTTCGTTCATCCATAGTTGCC
TGACTCCCCGTCGTGTAGATAACTACGATACGGGAGGGCTTACCATCTGGCCCCAGTGCTGCAATGATAC
CGCGAGACCCACGCTCACCGGCTCCAGATTTATCAGCAATAAACCAGCCAGCCGGAAGGGCCGAGCGCAG
AAGTGGTCCTGCAACTTTATCCGCCTCCATCCAGTCTATTAATTGTTGCCGGGAAGCTAGAGTAAGTAGT
TCGCCAGTTAATAGTTTGCGCAACGTTGTTGCCATTGCTACAGGCATCGTGGTGTCACGCTCGTCGTTTG
GTATGGCTTCATTCAGCTCCGGTTCCCAACGATCAAGGCGAGTTACATGATCCCCCATGTTGTGCAAAAA
AGCGGTTAGCTCCTTCGGTCCTCCGATCGTTGTCAGAAGTAAGTTGGCCGCAGTGTTATCACTCATGGTT
ATGGCAGCACTGCATAATTCTCTTACTGTCATGCCATCCGTAAGATGCTTTTCTGTGACTGGTGAGTACT
CAACCAAGTCATTCTGAGAATAGTGTATGCGGCGACCGAGTTGCTCTTGCCCGGCGTCAATACGGGATAA
TACCGCGCCACATAGCAGAACTTTAAAAGTGCTCATCATTGGAAAACGTTCTTCGGGGCGAAAACTCTCA
AGGATCTTACCGCTGTTGAGATCCAGTTCGATGTAACCCACTCGTGCACCCAACTGATCTTCAGCATCTT
TTACTTTCACCAGCGTTTCTGGGTGAGCAAAAACAGGAAGGCAAAATGCCGCAAAAAAGGGAATAAGGGC
GACACGGAAATGTTGAATACTCATACTCTTCCTTTTTCAATATTATTGAAGCATTTATCAGGGTTATTGT
CTCATGAGCGGATACATATTTGAATGTATTTAGAAAAATAAACAAATAGGGGTTCCGCGCACATTTCCCC
GAAAAGTGCCACCTG
[124 nt withheld, positions 5616-5739]
C
[91 nt withheld, positions 5741-5831]
A
[49 nt withheld, positions 5833-5881]
CCTTTGACGTTGGAGTCCACGTTCTTT
[37 nt withheld, positions 5909-5945]
ACCCTATCTCGGTCTATTCTTTTGATTTATAAGGGATTTTGCCGATTTCGGCCTATTGGTTAAAAAATGA
GCTGATTTAACAAAAATTTAACGCGAATTTTAACAAAATATTAACGCTTACAATTTAC
